>Addgene plasmid #219812 | pAPtag5-IgK-NCAN-Full length | addgene full sequence | sequence record 439383 | Addgene NGS Result
GACGGATCGGGAGATCGATCTCCCGATCCCCTATGGTGCACTCTCAGTACAATCTGCTCTGATGCCGCAT
AGTTAAGCCAGTATCTGCTCCCTGCTTGTGTGTTGGAGGTCGCTGAGTAGTGCGCGAGCAAAATTTAAGC
TACAACAAGGCAAGGCTTGACCGACAATTGCATGAAGAATCTGCTTAGGGTTAGGCGTTTTGCGCTGCTT
CGCGATGTACGGGCCAGATATACGCGTTGACATTGATTATTGACTAGTTATTAATAGTAATCAATTACGG
GGTCATTAGTTCATAGCCCATATATGGAGTTCCGCGTTACATAACTTACGGTAAATGGCCCGCCTGGCTG
ACCGCCCAACGACCCCCGCCCATTGACGTCAATAATGACGTATGTTCCCATAGTAACGCCAATAGGGACT
TTCCATTGACGTCAATGGGTGGAGTATTTACGGTAAACTGCCCACTTGGCAGTACATCAAGTGTATCATA
TGCCAAGTACGCCCCCTATTGACGTCAATGACGGTAAATGGCCCGCCTGGCATTATGCCCAGTACATGAC
CTTATGGGACTTTCCTACTTGGCAGTACATCTACGTATTAGTCATCGCTATTACCATGGTGATGCGGTTT
TGGCAGTACATCAATGGGCGTGGATAGCGGTTTGACTCACGGGGATTTCCAAGTCTCCACCCCATTGACG
TCAATGGGAGTTTGTTTTGGCACCAAAATCAACGGGACTTTCCAAAATGTCGTAACAACTCCGCCCCATT
GACGCAAATGGGCGGTAGGCGTGTACGGTGGGAGGTCTATATAAGCAGAGCTCTCTGGCTAACTAGAGAA
CCCACTGCTTACTGGCTTATCGAAATTAATACGACTCACTATAGGGAGACCCAAGCTGGCTAGCCACCAT
GGAGACAGACACACTCCTGCTATGGGTACTGCTGCTCTGGGTTCCAGGTTCCACTGGTGACGCGGCCCAG
ATGGGGGCCCCGTTTGTCTGGGCCTTGGGCCTTTTGATGCTGCAGATGCTGCTCTTTGTGGCTGGGGAAC
AGGGCACACAGGATATCACCGATGCCAGCGAAAGGGGGCTCCACATGCAGAAGCTGGGGTCTGGGTCAGT
GCAGGCTGCGCTGGCGGAGCTGGTGGCCCTGCCCTGTCTCTTTACCCTGCAGCCACGGCCAAGCGCAGCC
CGAGATGCCCCTCGGATAAAGTGGACCAAGGTGCGGACTGCGTCGGGCCAGCGACAGGACTTGCCCATCC
TGGTGGCCAAGGACAATGTCGTGAGGGTGGCCAAAAGCTGGCAGGGACGAGTGTCACTGCCTTCCTACCC
CCGGCGCCGAGCCAACGCCACGCTACTTCTGGGGCCACTGAGGGCCAGTGACTCTGGGCTGTACCGCTGC
CAGGTGGTGAGGGGCATCGAGGATGAGCAGGACCTGGTGCCCTTGGAGGTGACAGGTGTTGTGTTCCACT
ACCGATCAGCCCGGGACCGCTATGCACTGACCTTCGCTGAGGCCCAGGAGGCCTGCCGTCTCAGCTCAGC
CATCATTGCAGCCCCTCGGCATCTACAGGCTGCCTTTGAGGATGGCTTTGACAACTGTGATGCTGGCTGG
CTCTCTGACCGCACTGTTCGGTATCCTATCACCCAGTCCCGTCCTGGTTGCTATGGCGACCGTAGCAGCC
TTCCAGGGGTTCGGAGCTATGGGAGGCGCAACCCACAGGAACTCTACGATGTGTATTGCTTTGCCCGGGA
GCTGGGGGGCGAGGTCTTCTACGTGGGCCCGGCCCGCCGCCTGACACTGGCCGGCGCGCGTGCACAGTGC
CGCCGCCAGGGTGCCGCGCTGGCCTCGGTGGGACAGCTGCACCTGGCCTGGCATGAGGGCCTGGACCAGT
GCGACCCGGGCTGGCTGGCCGACGGCAGCGTGCGCTACCCGATCCAGACGCCGCGCCGGCGCTGCGGGGG
CCCAGCCCCGGGCGTGCGCACCGTCTACCGCTTCGCTAACCGGACCGGCTTCCCCTCACCCGCCGAGCGC
TTCGACGCCTACTGCTTCCGAGCTCATCACCCCACGTCACAACATGGAGACCTAGAGACCCCATCCTCTG
GGGATGAGGGGGAGATTCTGTCAGCAGAGGGGCCCCCAGTTAGAGAACTGGAGCCCACCCTGGAGGAGGA
AGAGGTGGTCACCCCTGACTTCCAGGAGCCTCTGGTGTCCAGTGGGGAAGAAGAAACCCTGATTTTGGAG
GAGAAGCAGGAGTCTCAACAGACCCTCAGCCCTACCCCTGGGGACCCCATGCTGGCCTCATGGCCCACTG
GGGAAGTGTGGCTAAGCACGGTGGCCCCCAGCCCTAGCGACATGGGGGCAGGCACTGCAGCAAGTTCACA
CACGGAGGTGGCCCCAACTGACCCTATGCCTAGGAGAAGGGGGCGCTTCAAAGGGTTGAATGGGCGCTAC
TTCCAGCAGCAGGAACCGGAGCCGGGGCTGCAAGGGGGGATGGAGGCCAGCGCCCAGCCCCCCACCTCAG
AGGCTGCAGTGAACCAAATGGAGCCTCCGTTGGCCATGGCAGTCACAGAGATGTTGGGCAGTGGCCAGAG
CCGGAGCCCCTGGGCTGATCTGACCAATGAGGTGGATATGCCTGGAGCTGGTTCTGCTGGTGGCAAGAGC
TCCCCAGAGCCCTGGCTGTGGCCCCCTACCATGGTCCCACCCAGCATCTCAGGCCACAGCAGGGCCCCTG
TCCTGGAGCTAGAGAAAGCCGAGGGCCCCAGTGCCAGGCCAGCCACCCCAGACCTGTTTTGGTCCCCCTT
GGAGGCCACTGTCTCAGCTCCCAGCCCTGCCCCCTGGGAGGCATTCCCTGTGGCCACCTCCCCAGATCTC
CCTATGATGGCCATGCTGCGTGGTCCCAAAGAGTGGATGCTACCACACCCCACCCCCATCTCCACCGAGG
CCAATAGAGTTGAGGCACATGGTGAGGCCACCGCCACGGCTCCACCCTCCCCTGCTGCAGAGACCAAGGT
GTATTCCCTGCCTCTCTCTTTGACCCCAACAGGACAGGGTGGAGAGGCCATGCCCACAACACCTGAGTCC
CCCAGGGCAGACTTCAGAGAAACTGGGGAGACCAGCCCTGCTCAGGTCAACAAAGCTGAGCACTCCAGCT
CCAGCCCATGGCCTTCTGTAAACAGGAATGTGGCTGTAGGTTTTGTCCCCACTGAGACTGCCACTGAGCC
AACGGGCCTCAGGGGTATCCCGGGGTCTGAGTCTGGGGTCTTCGACACAGCAGAAAGCCCCACTTCTGGC
TTGCAGGCCACTGTAGATGAGGTGCAGGACCCCTGGCCCTCAGTGTACAGCAAAGGGCTGGATGCAAGTT
CCCCATCTGCCCCCCTGGGGAGCCCTGGAGTCTTCTTGGTACCCAAAGTCACCCCAAATTTGGAGCCTTG
GGTTGCTACAGATGAAGGACCCACTGTGAATCCCATGGATTCCACAGTCACGCCGGCCCCCAGTGATGCT
AGTGGAATTTGGGAACCTGGATCCCAGGTGTTTGAAGAAGCCGAAAGCACCACCTTGAGCCCTCAGGTGG
CCCTGGATACAAGCATTGTGACGCCCCTCACGACCCTGGAGCAGGGGGACAAGGTTGGAGTTCCAGCCAT
GTCTACACTGGGCTCCTCAAGCTCCCAACCCCACCCAGAGCCAGAGGATCAGGTGGAGACCCAGGGAACA
TCAGGAGCTTCAGTGCCTCCGCATCAGAGCAGTCCCCTAGGGAAACCGGCTGTTCCTCCTGGGACACCGA
CTGCAGCCAGTGTGGGCGAGTCTGCCTCAGTTTCCTCAGGGGAGCCTACGGTACCGTGGGACCCCTCCAG
CACCCTGCTGCCTGTCACCCTGGGCATAGAGGACTTCGAACTGGAGGTCCTGGCAGGGAGCCCGGGTGTA
GAGAGCTTCTGGGAGGAGGTGGCAAGTGGAGAGGAGCCAGCCCTGCCAGGGACCCCTATGAATGCAGGTG
CGGAGGAGGTGCACTCAGATCCCTGTGAGAACAACCCTTGTCTTCATGGAGGGACATGTAATGCCAATGG
CACCATGTATGGCTGTAGCTGTGATCAGGGCTTCGCCGGGGAGAACTGTGAGATTGACATTGATGACTGC
CTCTGCAGCCCCTGTGAGAATGGAGGCACCTGTATTGATGAGGTCAATGGCTTTGTCTGCCTTTGCCTCC
CCAGCTATGGGGGCAGCTTTTGTGAGAAAGACACCGAGGGCTGTGACCGCGGCTGGCATAAGTTCCAGGG
CCACTGTTACCGCTATTTTGCCCACCGGAGGGCATGGGAAGATGCCGAGAAGGACTGCCGCCGCCGCTCC
GGCCACCTGACCAGCGTCCACTCACCGGAGGAACACAGCTTCATTAATAGCTTTGGGCATGAAAACACGT
GGATCGGCCTGAACGACAGGATCGTGGAGAGAGATTTCCAGTGGACGGACAACACCGGGCTGCAATTTGA
GAACTGGCGAGAGAACCAGCCGGACAATTTCTTCGCGGGTGGCGAGGACTGTGTGGTGATGGTGGCGCAT
GAAAGCGGGCGCTGGAACGATGTCCCCTGCAACTACAACCTACCCTATGTCTGCAAGAAGGGCACAGTGC
TCTGTGGTCCCCCTCCGGCAGTGGAGAATGCCTCACTCATCGGTGCCCGCAAGGCCAAGTACAATGTCCA
TGCCACTGTAAGGTACCAGTGCAATGAAGGATTTGCCCAGCACCATGTGGCCACCATTCGATGCCGGAGC
AATGGCAAGTGGGACAGGCCCCAAATTGTCTGCACCAAACCCAGACGTTCACATCGGATGCGGCGATCTC
TAGAAGGGCCCGAACAAAAACTCATCTCAGAAGAGGATCTGAATAGCGCCGTCGACCATCATCATCATCA
TCATTGAGTTTAAACCCGCTGATCAGCCTCGACTGTGCCTTCTAGTTGCCAGCCATCTGTTGTTTGCCCC
TCCCCCGTGCCTTCCTTGACCCTGGAAGGTGCCACTCCCACTGTCCTTTCCTAATAAAATGAGGAAATTG
CATCGCATTGTCTGAGTAGGTGTCATTCTATTCTGGGGGGTGGGGTGGGGCAGGACAGCAAGGGGGAGGA
TTGGGAAGACAATAGCAGGCATGCTGGGGATGCGGTGGGCTCTATGGCTTCTGAGGCGGAAAGAACCAGC
TGGGGCTCTAGGGGGTATCCCC
[124 nt withheld, positions 5203-5326]
C
[91 nt withheld, positions 5328-5418]
A
[49 nt withheld, positions 5420-5468]
CCTTTGACGTTGGAGTCCACGTTCTTT
[37 nt withheld, positions 5496-5532]
ACCCTATCTCGGTCTATTCTTTTGATTTATAAGGGATTTTGCCGATTTCGGCCTATTGGTTAAAAAATGA
GCTGATTTAACAAAAATTTAACGCGAATTAATTCTGTGGAATGTGTGTCAGTTAGGGTGTGGAAAGTCCC
CAGGCTCCCCAGCAGGCAGAAGTATGCAAAGCATGCATCTCAATTAGTCAGCAACCAGGTGTGGAAAGTC
CCCAGGCTCCCCAGCAGGCAGAAGTATGCAAAGCATGCATCTCAATTAGTCAGCAACCATAGTCCCGCCC
CTAACTCCGCCCATCCCGCCCCTAACTCCGCCCAGTTCCGCCCATTCTCCGCCCCATGGCTGACTAATTT
TTTTTATTTATGCAGAGGCCGAGGCCGCCTCTGCCTCTGAGCTATTCCAGAAGTAGTGAGGAGGCTTTTT
TGGAGGCCTAGGCTTTTGCAAAAAGCTCCCGGGAGCTTGTATATCCATTTTCGGATCTGATCAGCACGTG
TTGACAATTAATCATCGGCATAGTATATCGGCATAGTATAATACGACAAGGTGAGGAACTAAACCATGGC
CAAGTTGACCAGTGCCGTTCCGGTGCTCACCGCGCGCGACGTCGCCGGAGCGGTCGAGTTCTGGACCGAC
CGGCTCGGGTTCTCCCGGGACTTCGTGGAGGACGACTTCGCCGGTGTGGTCCGGGACGACGTGACCCTGT
TCATCAGCGCGGTCCAGGACCAGGTGGTGCCGGACAACACCCTGGCCTGGGTGTGGGTGCGCGGCCTGGA
CGAGCTGTACGCCGAGTGGTCGGAGGTCGTGTCCACGAACTTCCGGGACGCCTCCGGGCCGGCCATGACC
GAGATCGGCGAGCAGCCGTGGGGGCGGGAGTTCGCCCTGCGCGACCCGGCCGGCAACTGCGTGCACTTCG
TGGCCGAGGAGCAGGACTGACACGTGCTACGAGATTTCGATTCCACCGCCGCCTTCTATGAAAGGTTGGG
CTTCGGAATCGTTTTCCGGGACGCCGGCTGGATGATCCTCCAGCGCGGGGATCTCATGCTGGAGTTCTTC
GCCCACCCCAACTTGTTTATTGCAGCTTATAATGGTTACAAATAAAGCAATAGCATCACAAATTTCACAA
ATAAAGCATTTTTTTCACTGCATTCTAGTTGTGGTTTGTCCAAACTCATCAATGTATCTTATCATGTCTG
TATACCGTCGACCTCTAGCTAGAGCTTGGCGTAATCATGGTCATAGCTGTTTCCTGTGTGAAATTGTTAT
CCGCTCACAATTCCACACAACATACGAGCCGGAAGCATAAAGTGTAAAGCCTGGGGTGCCTAATGAGTGA
GCTAACTCACATTAATTGCGTTGCGCTCACTGCCCGCTTTCCAGTCGGGAAACCTGTCGTGCCAGCTGCA
TTAATGAATCGGCCAACGCGCGGGGAGAGGCGGTTTGCGTATTGGGCGCTCTTCCGCTTCCTCGCTCACT
GACTCGCTGCGCTCGGTCGTTCGGCTGCGGCGAGCGGTATCAGCTCACTCAAAGGCGGTAATACGGTTAT
CCACAGAATCAGGGGATAACGCAGGAAAGAACATGTGAGCAAAAGGCCAGCAAAAGGCCAGGAACCGTAA
AAAGGCCGCGTTGCTGGCGTTTTTCCATAGGCTCCGCCCCCCTGACGAGCATCACAAAAATCGACGCTCA
AGTCAGAGGTGGCGAAACCCGACAGGACTATAAAGATACCAGGCGTTTCCCCCTGGAAGCTCCCTCGTGC
GCTCTCCTGTTCCGACCCTGCCGCTTACCGGATACCTGTCCGCCTTTCTCCCTTCGGGAAGCGTGGCGCT
TTCTCATAGCTCACGCTGTAGGTATCTCAGTTCGGTGTAGGTCGTTCGCTCCAAGCTGGGCTGTGTGCAC
GAACCCCCCGTTCAGCCCGACCGCTGCGCCTTATCCGGTAACTATCGTCTTGAGTCCAACCCGGTAAGAC
ACGACTTATCGCCACTGGCAGCAGCCACTGGTAACAGGATTAGCAGAGCGAGGTATGTAGGCGGTGCTAC
AGAGTTCTTGAAGTGGTGGCCTAACTACGGCTACACTAGAAGAACAGTATTTGGTATCTGCGCTCTGCTG
AAGCCAGTTACCTTCGGAAAAAGAGTTGGTAGCTCTTGATCCGGCAAACAAACCACCGCTGGTAGCGGTG
GTTTTTTTGTTTGCAAGCAGCAGATTACGCGCAGAAAAAAAGGATCTCAAGAAGATCCTTTGATCTTTTC
TACGGGGTCTGACGCTCAGTGGAACGAAAACTCACGTTAAGGGATTTTGGTCATGAGATTATCAAAAAGG
ATCTTCACCTAGATCCTTTTAAATTAAAAATGAAGTTTTAAATCAATCTAAAGTATATATGAGTAAACTT
GGTCTGACAGTTACCAATGCTTAATCAGTGAGGCACCTATCTCAGCGATCTGTCTATTTCGTTCATCCAT
AGTTGCCTGACTCCCCGTCGTGTAGATAACTACGATACGGGAGGGCTTACCATCTGGCCCCAGTGCTGCA
ATGATACCGCGAGACCCACGCTCACCGGCTCCAGATTTATCAGCAATAAACCAGCCAGCCGGAAGGGCCG
AGCGCAGAAGTGGTCCTGCAACTTTATCCGCCTCCATCCAGTCTATTAATTGTTGCCGGGAAGCTAGAGT
AAGTAGTTCGCCAGTTAATAGTTTGCGCAACGTTGTTGCCATTGCTACAGGCATCGTGGTGTCACGCTCG
TCGTTTGGTATGGCTTCATTCAGCTCCGGTTCCCAACGATCAAGGCGAGTTACATGATCCCCCATGTTGT
GCAAAAAAGCGGTTAGCTCCTTCGGTCCTCCGATCGTTGTCAGAAGTAAGTTGGCCGCAGTGTTATCACT
CATGGTTATGGCAGCACTGCATAATTCTCTTACTGTCATGCCATCCGTAAGATGCTTTTCTGTGACTGGT
GAGTACTCAACCAAGTCATTCTGAGAATAGTGTATGCGGCGACCGAGTTGCTCTTGCCCGGCGTCAATAC
GGGATAATACCGCGCCACATAGCAGAACTTTAAAAGTGCTCATCATTGGAAAACGTTCTTCGGGGCGAAA
ACTCTCAAGGATCTTACCGCTGTTGAGATCCAGTTCGATGTAACCCACTCGTGCACCCAACTGATCTTCA
GCATCTTTTACTTTCACCAGCGTTTCTGGGTGAGCAAAAACAGGAAGGCAAAATGCCGCAAAAAAGGGAA
TAAGGGCGACACGGAAATGTTGAATACTCATACTCTTCCTTTTTCAATATTATTGAAGCATTTATCAGGG
TTATTGTCTCATGAGCGGATACATATTTGAATGTATTTAGAAAAATAAACAAATAGGGGTTCCGCGCACA
TTTCCCCGAAAAGTGCCACCTGACGTC
Features (pLannotate 1.2.2; 23 found; start..end, strand, type, name):
     32..84      -  misc_feature   bom (fragment): basis of mobility region from pBR322
    239..618     +  enhancer       CMV enhancer: human cytomegalovirus immediate early enhancer
    619..822     +  promoter       CMV promoter: human cytomegalovirus (CMV) immediate early promoter
    818..851     +  LTR            5' LTR (truncated) (fragment): truncated 5' long terminal repeat (LTR) from HIV-1
    867..885     +  promoter       T7 promoter: promoter for bacteriophage T7 RNA polymerase
    909..971     +  sig_peptide    Igκ leader: leader sequence from mouse immunoglobulin κ light chain
    981..4823    +  CDS            NCAN: NCAN_HUMAN - Also known as CSPG3, NEUR. Experimental evidence at protein level: Swiss-Prot protein existence level 1. May modulate neuronal adhesion and neurite growth during development by binding to neural cell adhesion molecules (NG-CAM and N- CAM). Chondroitin sulfate proteoglycan; binds to hyaluronic acid. From Homo sapiens (Human).
   4887..4904    +  CDS            capTEV™ (fragment): composite tag for in vivo biotinylation, TEV protease cleavage, and 6xHis tagging
   4933..5157    +  polyA_signal   bGH poly(A) signal: bovine growth hormone polyadenylation signal
   5161..5182    +  promoter       SV40 promoter (fragment): SV40 enhancer and early promoter
   5203..5631    +  rep_origin     f1 ori (sequence partly withheld): f1 bacteriophage origin of replication; arrow indicates direction of (+) strand synthesis
   5645..5974    +  promoter       SV40 promoter: SV40 enhancer and early promoter
   6022..6069    +  promoter       EM7 promoter: synthetic bacterial promoter&nbsp
   6088..6462    +  CDS            BleoR: antibiotic-binding protein; Sh ble from Streptoalloteichus hindustanus; confers resistance to bleomycin, phleomycin, and Zeocin™
   6472..6597    +  CDS            ble (fragment): BLE_KLEPN - Experimental evidence at protein level: Swiss-Prot protein existence level 1. Binding protein with a strong affinity to the bleomycin family of antibiotics. Binds to CL990; an antimitotic-antibiotic compound. From Klebsiella pneumoniae.
   6592..6713    +  polyA_signal   SV40 poly(A) signal: SV40 polyadenylation signal
   6786..6802    -  protein_bind   lac operator: The lac repressor binds to the lac operator to inhibit transcription in E. coli. This inhibition can be relieved by adding lactose or isopropyl-β-D-thiogalactopyranoside (IPTG). lac repressor encoded by lacI
   6810..6840    -  promoter       lac promoter: promoter for the E. coli lac operon
   6855..6876    -  protein_bind   CAP binding site: CAP binding activates transcription in the presence of cAMP. E. coli catabolite activator protein
   6889..6981    -  CDS            lacI (fragment): lac repressor; lacI; The lac repressor binds to the lac operator to inhibit transcription in E. coli. This inhibition can be relieved by adding lactose or isopropyl-β-D-thiogalactopyranoside (IPTG).
   7164..7752    -  rep_origin     ori: high-copy-number ColE1/pMB1/pBR322/pUC origin of replication
   7923..8783    -  CDS            AmpR: β-lactamase; bla; confers resistance to ampicillin, carbenicillin, and related antibiotics
   8784..8888    -  promoter       AmpR promoter: bla
