[The description below was written by a language model from this plasmid's Addgene catalogue record and pLannotate feature annotations shown in this document.]
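Description:
pAPtag5-IgK-NCAN-Full length is a mammalian expression plasmid built on the pAPtag5 backbone and designed to produce secreted, His-tagged full-length neurocan (NCAN) as a recombinant protein. It is propagated in E. coli through a high-copy ColE1/pUC-type origin with ampicillin selection from the bla gene. An f1 origin is also present, along with residual lac promoter/operator and bom fragments from the cloning backbone.

The expression cassette is driven by the human CMV immediate-early enhancer and promoter, followed by a T7 promoter. The open reading frame begins with the mouse immunoglobulin κ light-chain leader, a signal peptide that directs the product into the secretory pathway so it can be recovered from conditioned medium. This is followed by an NCAN coding sequence of about 3.8 kb. A short downstream feature annotated as a fragment of a composite tag most likely corresponds to the 6xHis tag mentioned in the stated purpose, and the cassette ends with the bovine growth hormone polyadenylation signal. The catalogue names only the mouse IgK leader as the insert and gives mouse as its species. The automated annotation matches the NCAN sequence to the human protein by homology, so the record does not clearly establish the species of the neurocan sequence.

A second cassette places the Sh ble gene under tandem SV40 early and bacterial EM7 promoters with an SV40 poly(A) signal, which allows Zeocin/bleomycin-family selection in mammalian cells or bacteria. The construct is intended for purifying this chondroitin sulfate proteoglycan, and the associated work concerns astrocyte-secreted neurocan in inhibitory synapse formation.
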