Addgene plasmid #219812: pAPtag5-IgK-NCAN-Full length
Purpose: Expresses His-tagged NCAN-Full length to produce recombinant protein
Depositing lab: Cagla Eroglu. Depositing organization: Duke University. Publication: Astrocyte-secreted neurocan controls inhibitory synapse formation and function. Irala D, Wang S, Sakers K, Nagendren L, Ulloa Severino FP, Bindu DS, Savage JT, Eroglu C. Neuron. 2024 Mar 27:S0896-6273(24)00161-2. doi: 10.1016/j.neuron.2024.03.007. PubMed 38574730.
Backbone
  Vector backbone: pAPtag5
  Vector type: Mammalian Expression
Growth in bacteria
  Bacterial resistance: Ampicillin, 100 μg/mL
  Growth temperature: 37°C
  Growth strain: NEB Stable
  Copy number: High Copy
Gene/Insert
  Gene/Insert name: IgK
  Species: M. musculus (mouse)
  Entrez Gene: Igk (a.k.a. kappa)
Terms and licenses: Academic/Nonprofit Terms; Industry Terms: Not Available to Industry
How to cite: pAPtag5-IgK-NCAN-Full length was a gift from Cagla Eroglu (Addgene plasmid # 219812 ; http://n2t.net/addgene:219812 ; RRID:Addgene_219812)
